Addgene plasmid #113444: pcDNA3.1 PA-mCit-NL
Purpose: ProteinA-mCitrine-NanoLuc hybrid-fusion control expression vector (positive control)
Depositing lab: Erich Wanker. Depositing organization: Max-Delbrueck-Centrum fuer Molekulare Medizin (MDC). Publication: LuTHy: a double-readout bioluminescence-based two-hybrid technology for quantitative mapping of protein-protein interactions in mammalian cells. Trepte P, Kruse S, Kostova S, Hoffmann S, Buntru A, Tempelmeier A, Secker C, Diez L, Schulz A, Klockmeier K, Zenkner M, Golusik S, Rau K, Schnoegl S, Garner CC, Wanker EE. Mol Syst Biol. 2018 Jul 11;14(7):e8071. doi: 10.15252/msb.20178071. PubMed 29997244.
Backbone
  Vector backbone: pcDNA3.1
  Backbone size w/o insert (bp): 5428
  Total vector size (bp): 6492
  Vector type: Mammalian Expression, Luciferase
  Selectable markers: Neomycin (select with G418)
Growth in bacteria
  Bacterial resistance: Ampicillin, 100 μg/mL
  Growth temperature: 37°C
  Growth strain: DH5alpha
  Copy number: High Copy
Gene/Insert
  Gene/Insert name: ProteinA-mCitrine-NanoLuc
  Insert size (bp): 1620
  Promoter: CMV
  Cloning method: Gateway Cloning
  Sequencing primers: 5′ GCAAATGGGCGGTAGGCGT; 3′ TAGAAGGCACAGTCGAGGCT
Terms and licenses: Academic/Nonprofit Terms; Industry Terms: Not Available to Industry
How to cite: pcDNA3.1 PA-mCit-NL was a gift from Erich Wanker (Addgene plasmid # 113444 ; http://n2t.net/addgene:113444 ; RRID:Addgene_113444)
