[The description below was written by a language model from this plasmid's Addgene catalogue record and pLannotate feature annotations shown in this document.]
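Description:
pcDNA3.1 PA-mCit-NL is a mammalian expression plasmid on the pcDNA3.1 backbone that produces a single tripartite fusion protein used as a positive control in a bioluminescence-based two-hybrid assay for protein–protein interactions in mammalian cells. It is propagated in E. coli through a high-copy ColE1/pUC-type origin with ampicillin selection (AmpR under its own bla promoter), and it also carries an f1 origin. For selection in mammalian cells, an SV40 enhancer/early promoter drives a neomycin phosphotransferase gene, conferring G418 resistance, terminated by an SV40 polyadenylation signal. Short lac promoter/operator, lacI, ble and bom fragments, and a brief match to an HIV-1 LTR just after the CMV promoter, appear to be backbone remnants or annotation hits rather than functional parts.

The payload is driven by the CMV immediate-early enhancer and promoter, with a T7 promoter just upstream of the coding region, and ends at a bovine growth hormone polyadenylation signal. The open reading frame encodes, in order, two IgG-binding units of Staphylococcus aureus protein A, the yellow fluorescent protein mCitrine, and human codon-optimized NanoLuc luciferase. An attB2 site immediately downstream reflects the Gateway origin of the construct. Because luciferase donor and fluorescent acceptor are covalently joined, the fusion should give constitutive energy transfer from NanoLuc to mCitrine. The protein A moiety allows capture on immunoglobulin, so luminescence can also be measured after pull-down, which fits the double readout named in the publication title. The two sequence records agree in feature content and order at about 7.0 kb, somewhat larger than the 6,492 bp catalogue total. The sequencing-derived record shows a shorter bGH poly(A) annotation than the depositor's.
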