Features (pLannotate 1.2.2; 24 found; start..end, strand, type, name):
     30..82      -  misc_feature   bom (fragment): basis of mobility region from pBR322
    237..616     +  enhancer       CMV enhancer: human cytomegalovirus immediate early enhancer
    617..820     +  promoter       CMV promoter: human cytomegalovirus (CMV) immediate early promoter
    816..849     +  LTR            5' LTR (truncated) (fragment): truncated 5' long terminal repeat (LTR) from HIV-1
    865..883     +  promoter       T7 promoter: promoter for bacteriophage T7 RNA polymerase
    909..1082    +  CDS            ProtA: IgG-binding unit of Staphylococcus aureus protein A
   1086..1256    +  CDS            ProtA: IgG-binding unit of Staphylococcus aureus protein A
   1290..1994    +  CDS            mCitrine: mCitrine is a basic (constitutively fluorescent) yellow fluorescent protein published in 2001, derived from Aequorea victoria.
   2013..2525    +  CDS            Nluc: NanoLuc® luciferase human codon-optimized
   2527..2551    -  protein_bind   attB2: mutant version of attB; recombination site for the Gateway® BP reaction BP Clonase™
   2599..2823    +  polyA_signal   bGH poly(A) signal: bovine growth hormone polyadenylation signal
   2827..2848    +  promoter       SV40 promoter (fragment): SV40 enhancer and early promoter
   2869..3297    +  rep_origin     f1 ori (sequence partly withheld): f1 bacteriophage origin of replication; arrow indicates direction of (+) strand synthesis
   3311..3640    +  promoter       SV40 promoter: SV40 enhancer and early promoter
   3707..4498    +  CDS            neo: KKA2_KLEPN - Also known as kan, nptII. Experimental evidence at protein level: Swiss-Prot protein existence level 1. Resistance to kanamycin, neomycin, paromomycin, ribostamycin, butirosin and gentamicin B. From Klebsiella pneumoniae.
   4522..4680    +  CDS            ble (fragment): BLE_KLEPN - Experimental evidence at protein level: Swiss-Prot protein existence level 1. Binding protein with a strong affinity to the bleomycin family of antibiotics. Binds to CL990; an antimitotic-antibiotic compound. From Klebsiella pneumoniae.
   4675..4796    +  polyA_signal   SV40 poly(A) signal: SV40 polyadenylation signal
   4869..4885    -  protein_bind   lac operator: The lac repressor binds to the lac operator to inhibit transcription in E. coli. This inhibition can be relieved by adding lactose or isopropyl-β-D-thiogalactopyranoside (IPTG). lac repressor encoded by lacI
   4893..4923    -  promoter       lac promoter: promoter for the E. coli lac operon
   4938..4959    -  protein_bind   CAP binding site: CAP binding activates transcription in the presence of cAMP. E. coli catabolite activator protein
   4972..5064    -  CDS            lacI (fragment): lac repressor; lacI; The lac repressor binds to the lac operator to inhibit transcription in E. coli. This inhibition can be relieved by adding lactose or isopropyl-β-D-thiogalactopyranoside (IPTG).
   5247..5832    -  rep_origin     ori: high-copy-number ColE1/pMB1/pBR322/pUC origin of replication
   6003..6863    -  CDS            AmpR: β-lactamase; bla; confers resistance to ampicillin, carbenicillin, and related antibiotics
   6864..6968    -  promoter       AmpR promoter: bla
>Addgene plasmid #113444 | pcDNA3.1 PA-mCit-NL | depositor full sequence | sequence record 214025 | pcDNA3.1 PA-mCit-NL sequence 6997 bps
TCGACGGATCGGGAGATCTCCCGATCCCCTATGGTGCACTCTCAGTACAATCTGCTCTGATGCCGCATAG
TTAAGCCAGTATCTGCTCCCTGCTTGTGTGTTGGAGGTCGCTGAGTAGTGCGCGAGCAAAATTTAAGCTA
CAACAAGGCAAGGCTTGACCGACAATTGCATGAAGAATCTGCTTAGGGTTAGGCGTTTTGCGCTGCTTCG
CGATGTACGGGCCAGATATACGCGTTGACATTGATTATTGACTAGTTATTAATAGTAATCAATTACGGGG
TCATTAGTTCATAGCCCATATATGGAGTTCCGCGTTACATAACTTACGGTAAATGGCCCGCCTGGCTGAC
CGCCCAACGACCCCCGCCCATTGACGTCAATAATGACGTATGTTCCCATAGTAACGCCAATAGGGACTTT
CCATTGACGTCAATGGGTGGAGTATTTACGGTAAACTGCCCACTTGGCAGTACATCAAGTGTATCATATG
CCAAGTACGCCCCCTATTGACGTCAATGACGGTAAATGGCCCGCCTGGCATTATGCCCAGTACATGACCT
TATGGGACTTTCCTACTTGGCAGTACATCTACGTATTAGTCATCGCTATTACCATGGTGATGCGGTTTTG
GCAGTACATCAATGGGCGTGGATAGCGGTTTGACTCACGGGGATTTCCAAGTCTCCACCCCATTGACGTC
AATGGGAGTTTGTTTTGGCACCAAAATCAACGGGACTTTCCAAAATGTCGTAACAACTCCGCCCCATTGA
CGCAAATGGGCGGTAGGCGTGTACGGTGGGAGGTCTATATAAGCAGAGCTCTCTGGCTAACTAGAGAACC
CACTGCTTACTGGCTTATCGAAATTAATACGACTCACTATAGGGAGACCCAAGCTGGCTAGCACCATGGT
GGACAACAAATTCAACAAAGAACAACAAAACGCGTTCTATGAGATCTTACATTTACCTAACTTAAACGAA
GAACAACGAAACGCCTTCATCCAAAGTTTAAAAGATGACCCAAGCCAAAGCGCTAACCTTTTAGCAGAAG
CTAAAAAGCTAAATGATGCTCAGGCGCCGAAAGTAGACAACAAATTCAACAAAGAACAACAAAACGCGTT
CTATGAGATCTTACATTTACCTAACTTAAACGAAGAACAACGAAACGCCTTCATCCAAAGTTTAAAAGAT
GACCCAAGCCAAAGCGCTAACCTTTTAGCAGAAGCTAAAAAGCTAAATGGTGCTCAGGCGCCGAAAGTAG
ACGCGAACTCGGAATTCGGCTCGGGCTCGGTATCGAAAGGTGAAGAGCTGTTTACTGGCGTCGTGCCCAT
TTTGGTGGAACTTGACGGTGACGTGAACGGTCACAAATTCTCAGTCTCGGGAGAAGGCGAGGGGGACGCG
ACATATGGGAAACTCACACTGAAGTTCATCTGCACGACTGGAAAGCTGCCTGTCCCTTGGCCTACACTCG
TCACGACGTTCGGTTATGGTTTGATGTGTTTCGCAAGATATCCTGACCACATGAAACAGCATGATTTCTT
TAAGAGCGCCATGCCCGAAGGTTATGTCCAGGAGAGGACTATCTTCTTTAAGGACGATGGGAACTACAAG
ACTCGGGCAGAGGTGAAATTTGAGGGGGACACGCTTGTGAATAGAATCGAACTCAAAGGCATCGATTTCA
AGGAGGATGGAAACATTCTCGGACACAAACTTGAGTACAATTACAACAGCCACAACGTGTATATCATGGC
GGACAAACAGAAGAATGGAATCAAAGTGAACTTCAAGATCAGACACAATATCGAAGATGGGTCAGTGCAG
CTGGCTGATCATTACCAGCAGAATACGCCCATCGGGGACGGTCCAGTCTTGTTGCCGGATAACCACTACC
TTTCATACCAGTCGAAGTTGTCCAAAGACCCCAACGAGAAGAGGGATCACATGGTGCTTCTTGAATTTGT
CACAGCCGCTGGTAAGCTTACAAGTTTGTACAAAAAAGCAGGCTTCGCCACCATGGTCTTCACACTCGAA
GATTTCGTTGGGGACTGGCGACAGACAGCCGGCTACAACCTGGACCAAGTCCTTGAACAGGGAGGTGTGT
CCAGTTTGTTTCAGAATCTCGGGGTGTCCGTAACTCCGATCCAAAGGATTGTCCTGAGCGGTGAAAATGG
GCTGAAGATCGACATCCATGTCATCATCCCGTATGAAGGTCTGAGCGGCGACCAAATGGGCCAGATCGAA
AAAATTTTTAAGGTGGTGTACCCTGTGGATGATCATCACTTTAAGGTGATCCTGCACTATGGCACACTGG
TAATCGACGGGGTTACGCCGAACATGATCGACTATTTCGGACGGCCGTATGAAGGCATCGCCGTGTTCGA
CGGCAAAAAGATCACTGTAACAGGGACCCTGTGGAACGGCAACAAAATTATCGACGAGCGCCTGATCAAC
CCCGACGGCTCCCTGCTGTTCCGAGTAACCATCAACGGAGTGACCGGCTGGCGGCTGTGCGAACGCATTC
TGGCGGACCCAGCTTTCTTGTACAAAGTGGTGTAACTCGAGTCTAGAGGGCCCGTTTAAACCCGCTGATC
AGCCTCGACTGTGCCTTCTAGTTGCCAGCCATCTGTTGTTTGCCCCTCCCCCGTGCCTTCCTTGACCCTG
GAAGGTGCCACTCCCACTGTCCTTTCCTAATAAAATGAGGAAATTGCATCGCATTGTCTGAGTAGGTGTC
ATTCTATTCTGGGGGGTGGGGTGGGGCAGGACAGCAAGGGGGAGGATTGGGAAGACAATAGCAGGCATGC
TGGGGATGCGGTGGGCTCTATGGCTTCTGAGGCGGAAAGAACCAGCTGGGGCTCTAGGGGGTATCCCC
[124 nt withheld, positions 2869-2992]
C
[91 nt withheld, positions 2994-3084]
A
[49 nt withheld, positions 3086-3134]
CCTTTGACGTTGGAGTCCACGTTCTTT
[37 nt withheld, positions 3162-3198]
ACCCTATCTCGGTCTATTCTTTTGATTTATAAGGGATTTTGCCGATTTCGGCCTATTGGTTAAAAAATGA
GCTGATTTAACAAAAATTTAACGCGAATTAATTCTGTGGAATGTGTGTCAGTTAGGGTGTGGAAAGTCCC
CAGGCTCCCCAGCAGGCAGAAGTATGCAAAGCATGCATCTCAATTAGTCAGCAACCAGGTGTGGAAAGTC
CCCAGGCTCCCCAGCAGGCAGAAGTATGCAAAGCATGCATCTCAATTAGTCAGCAACCATAGTCCCGCCC
CTAACTCCGCCCATCCCGCCCCTAACTCCGCCCAGTTCCGCCCATTCTCCGCCCCATGGCTGACTAATTT
TTTTTATTTATGCAGAGGCCGAGGCCGCCTCTGCCTCTGAGCTATTCCAGAAGTAGTGAGGAGGCTTTTT
TGGAGGCCTAGGCTTTTGCAAAAAGCTCCCGGGAGCTTGTATATCCATTTTCGGATCTGATCAAGAGACA
GGATGAGGATCGTTTCGCATGATTGAACAAGATGGATTGCACGCAGGTTCTCCGGCCGCTTGGGTGGAGA
GGCTATTCGGCTATGACTGGGCACAACAGACAATCGGCTGCTCTGATGCCGCCGTGTTCCGGCTGTCAGC
GCAGGGGCGCCCGGTTCTTTTTGTCAAGACCGACCTGTCCGGTGCCCTGAATGAACTGCAGGACGAGGCA
GCGCGGCTATCGTGGCTGGCCACGACGGGCGTTCCTTGCGCAGCTGTGCTCGACGTTGTCACTGAAGCGG
GAAGGGACTGGCTGCTATTGGGCGAAGTGCCGGGGCAGGATCTCCTGTCATCTCACCTTGCTCCTGCCGA
GAAAGTATCCATCATGGCTGATGCAATGCGGCGGCTGCATACGCTTGATCCGGCTACCTGCCCATTCGAC
CACCAAGCGAAACATCGCATCGAGCGAGCACGTACTCGGATGGAAGCCGGTCTTGTCGATCAGGATGATC
TGGACGAAGAGCATCAGGGGCTCGCGCCAGCCGAACTGTTCGCCAGGCTCAAGGCGCGCATGCCCGACGG
CGAGGATCTCGTCGTGACCCATGGCGATGCCTGCTTGCCGAATATCATGGTGGAAAATGGCCGCTTTTCT
GGATTCATCGACTGTGGCCGGCTGGGTGTGGCGGACCGCTATCAGGACATAGCGTTGGCTACCCGTGATA
TTGCTGAAGAGCTTGGCGGCGAATGGGCTGACCGCTTCCTCGTGCTTTACGGTATCGCCGCTCCCGATTC
GCAGCGCATCGCCTTCTATCGCCTTCTTGACGAGTTCTTCTGAGCGGGACTCTGGGGTTCGAAATGACCG
ACCAAGCGACGCCCAACCTGCCATCACGAGATTTCGATTCCACCGCCGCCTTCTATGAAAGGTTGGGCTT
CGGAATCGTTTTCCGGGACGCCGGCTGGATGATCCTCCAGCGCGGGGATCTCATGCTGGAGTTCTTCGCC
CACCCCAACTTGTTTATTGCAGCTTATAATGGTTACAAATAAAGCAATAGCATCACAAATTTCACAAATA
AAGCATTTTTTTCACTGCATTCTAGTTGTGGTTTGTCCAAACTCATCAATGTATCTTATCATGTCTGTAT
ACCGTCGACCTCTAGCTAGAGCTTGGCGTAATCATGGTCATAGCTGTTTCCTGTGTGAAATTGTTATCCG
CTCACAATTCCACACAACATACGAGCCGGAAGCATAAAGTGTAAAGCCTGGGGTGCCTAATGAGTGAGCT
AACTCACATTAATTGCGTTGCGCTCACTGCCCGCTTTCCAGTCGGGAAACCTGTCGTGCCAGCTGCATTA
ATGAATCGGCCAACGCGCGGGGAGAGGCGGTTTGCGTATTGGGCGCTCTTCCGCTTCCTCGCTCACTGAC
TCGCTGCGCTCGGTCGTTCGGCTGCGGCGAGCGGTATCAGCTCACTCAAAGGCGGTAATACGGTTATCCA
CAGAATCAGGGGATAACGCAGGAAAGAACATGTGAGCAAAAGGCCAGCAAAAGGCCAGGAACCGTAAAAA
GGCCGCGTTGCTGGCGTTTTTCCATAGGCTCCGCCCCCCTGACGAGCATCACAAAAATCGACGCTCAAGT
CAGAGGTGGCGAAACCCGACAGGACTATAAAGATACCAGGCGTTTCCCCCTGGAAGCTCCCTCGTGCGCT
CTCCTGTTCCGACCCTGCCGCTTACCGGATACCTGTCCGCCTTTCTCCCTTCGGGAAGCGTGGCGCTTTC
TCATAGCTCACGCTGTAGGTATCTCAGTTCGGTGTAGGTCGTTCGCTCCAAGCTGGGCTGTGTGCACGAA
CCCCCCGTTCAGCCCGACCGCTGCGCCTTATCCGGTAACTATCGTCTTGAGTCCAACCCGGTAAGACACG
ACTTATCGCCACTGGCAGCAGCCACTGGTAACAGGATTAGCAGAGCGAGGTATGTAGGCGGTGCTACAGA
GTTCTTGAAGTGGTGGCCTAACTACGGCTACACTAGAAGAACAGTATTTGGTATCTGCGCTCTGCTGAAG
CCAGTTACCTTCGGAAAAAGAGTTGGTAGCTCTTGATCCGGCAAACAAACCACCGCTGGTAGCGGTTTTT
TTGTTTGCAAGCAGCAGATTACGCGCAGAAAAAAAGGATCTCAAGAAGATCCTTTGATCTTTTCTACGGG
GTCTGACGCTCAGTGGAACGAAAACTCACGTTAAGGGATTTTGGTCATGAGATTATCAAAAAGGATCTTC
ACCTAGATCCTTTTAAATTAAAAATGAAGTTTTAAATCAATCTAAAGTATATATGAGTAAACTTGGTCTG
ACAGTTACCAATGCTTAATCAGTGAGGCACCTATCTCAGCGATCTGTCTATTTCGTTCATCCATAGTTGC
CTGACTCCCCGTCGTGTAGATAACTACGATACGGGAGGGCTTACCATCTGGCCCCAGTGCTGCAATGATA
CCGCGAGACCCACGCTCACCGGCTCCAGATTTATCAGCAATAAACCAGCCAGCCGGAAGGGCCGAGCGCA
GAAGTGGTCCTGCAACTTTATCCGCCTCCATCCAGTCTATTAATTGTTGCCGGGAAGCTAGAGTAAGTAG
TTCGCCAGTTAATAGTTTGCGCAACGTTGTTGCCATTGCTACAGGCATCGTGGTGTCACGCTCGTCGTTT
GGTATGGCTTCATTCAGCTCCGGTTCCCAACGATCAAGGCGAGTTACATGATCCCCCATGTTGTGCAAAA
AAGCGGTTAGCTCCTTCGGTCCTCCGATCGTTGTCAGAAGTAAGTTGGCCGCAGTGTTATCACTCATGGT
TATGGCAGCACTGCATAATTCTCTTACTGTCATGCCATCCGTAAGATGCTTTTCTGTGACTGGTGAGTAC
TCAACCAAGTCATTCTGAGAATAGTGTATGCGGCGACCGAGTTGCTCTTGCCCGGCGTCAATACGGGATA
ATACCGCGCCACATAGCAGAACTTTAAAAGTGCTCATCATTGGAAAACGTTCTTCGGGGCGAAAACTCTC
AAGGATCTTACCGCTGTTGAGATCCAGTTCGATGTAACCCACTCGTGCACCCAACTGATCTTCAGCATCT
TTTACTTTCACCAGCGTTTCTGGGTGAGCAAAAACAGGAAGGCAAAATGCCGCAAAAAAGGGAATAAGGG
CGACACGGAAATGTTGAATACTCATACTCTTCCTTTTTCAATATTATTGAAGCATTTATCAGGGTTATTG
TCTCATGAGCGGATACATATTTGAATGTATTTAGAAAAATAAACAAATAGGGGTTCCGCGCACATTTCCC
CGAAAAGTGCCACCTGACG
