Features (pLannotate 1.2.2; 24 found; start..end, strand, type, name):
    122..501     +  enhancer       CMV enhancer: human cytomegalovirus immediate early enhancer
    502..705     +  promoter       CMV promoter: human cytomegalovirus (CMV) immediate early promoter
    701..734     +  LTR            5' LTR (truncated) (fragment): truncated 5' long terminal repeat (LTR) from HIV-1
    750..768     +  promoter       T7 promoter: promoter for bacteriophage T7 RNA polymerase
    794..967     +  CDS            ProtA: IgG-binding unit of Staphylococcus aureus protein A
    971..1141    +  CDS            ProtA: IgG-binding unit of Staphylococcus aureus protein A
   1175..1879    +  CDS            mCitrine: mCitrine is a basic (constitutively fluorescent) yellow fluorescent protein published in 2001, derived from Aequorea victoria.
   1898..2410    +  CDS            Nluc: NanoLuc® luciferase human codon-optimized
   2412..2436    -  protein_bind   attB2: mutant version of attB; recombination site for the Gateway® BP reaction BP Clonase™
   2484..2595    +  polyA_signal   bGH poly(A) signal: bovine growth hormone polyadenylation signal
   2702..2723    +  promoter       SV40 promoter (fragment): SV40 enhancer and early promoter
   2744..3172    +  rep_origin     f1 ori (sequence partly withheld): f1 bacteriophage origin of replication; arrow indicates direction of (+) strand synthesis
   3186..3515    +  promoter       SV40 promoter: SV40 enhancer and early promoter
   3582..4373    +  CDS            neo: KKA2_KLEPN - Also known as kan, nptII. Experimental evidence at protein level: Swiss-Prot protein existence level 1. Resistance to kanamycin, neomycin, paromomycin, ribostamycin, butirosin and gentamicin B. From Klebsiella pneumoniae.
   4397..4555    +  CDS            ble (fragment): BLE_KLEPN - Experimental evidence at protein level: Swiss-Prot protein existence level 1. Binding protein with a strong affinity to the bleomycin family of antibiotics. Binds to CL990; an antimitotic-antibiotic compound. From Klebsiella pneumoniae.
   4550..4671    +  polyA_signal   SV40 poly(A) signal: SV40 polyadenylation signal
   4744..4760    -  protein_bind   lac operator: The lac repressor binds to the lac operator to inhibit transcription in E. coli. This inhibition can be relieved by adding lactose or isopropyl-β-D-thiogalactopyranoside (IPTG). lac repressor encoded by lacI
   4768..4798    -  promoter       lac promoter: promoter for the E. coli lac operon
   4813..4834    -  protein_bind   CAP binding site: CAP binding activates transcription in the presence of cAMP. E. coli catabolite activator protein
   4847..4939    -  CDS            lacI (fragment): lac repressor; lacI; The lac repressor binds to the lac operator to inhibit transcription in E. coli. This inhibition can be relieved by adding lactose or isopropyl-β-D-thiogalactopyranoside (IPTG).
   5122..5710    -  rep_origin     ori: high-copy-number ColE1/pMB1/pBR322/pUC origin of replication
   5881..6741    -  CDS            AmpR: β-lactamase; bla; confers resistance to ampicillin, carbenicillin, and related antibiotics
   6742..6846    -  promoter       AmpR promoter: bla
   6905..6957    -  misc_feature   bom (fragment): basis of mobility region from pBR322
>Addgene plasmid #113444 | pcDNA3.1 PA-mCit-NL | addgene full sequence | sequence record 218202 | Addgene NGS Result
TAGTGCGCGAGCAAAATTTAAGCTACAACAAGGCAAGGCTTGACCGACAATTGCATGAAGAATCTGCTTA
GGGTTAGGCGTTTTGCGCTGCTTCGCGATGTACGGGCCAGATATACGCGTTGACATTGATTATTGACTAG
TTATTAATAGTAATCAATTACGGGGTCATTAGTTCATAGCCCATATATGGAGTTCCGCGTTACATAACTT
ACGGTAAATGGCCCGCCTGGCTGACCGCCCAACGACCCCCGCCCATTGACGTCAATAATGACGTATGTTC
CCATAGTAACGCCAATAGGGACTTTCCATTGACGTCAATGGGTGGAGTATTTACGGTAAACTGCCCACTT
GGCAGTACATCAAGTGTATCATATGCCAAGTACGCCCCCTATTGACGTCAATGACGGTAAATGGCCCGCC
TGGCATTATGCCCAGTACATGACCTTATGGGACTTTCCTACTTGGCAGTACATCTACGTATTAGTCATCG
CTATTACCATGGTGATGCGGTTTTGGCAGTACATCAATGGGCGTGGATAGCGGTTTGACTCACGGGGATT
TCCAAGTCTCCACCCCATTGACGTCAATGGGAGTTTGTTTTGGCACCAAAATCAACGGGACTTTCCAAAA
TGTCGTAACAACTCCGCCCCATTGACGCAAATGGGCGGTAGGCGTGTACGGTGGGAGGTCTATATAAGCA
GAGCTCTCTGGCTAACTAGAGAACCCACTGCTTACTGGCTTATCGAAATTAATACGACTCACTATAGGGA
GACCCAAGCTGGCTAGCACCATGGTGGACAACAAATTCAACAAAGAACAACAAAACGCGTTCTATGAGAT
CTTACATTTACCTAACTTAAACGAAGAACAACGAAACGCCTTCATCCAAAGTTTAAAAGATGACCCAAGC
CAAAGCGCTAACCTTTTAGCAGAAGCTAAAAAGCTAAATGATGCTCAGGCGCCGAAAGTAGACAACAAAT
TCAACAAAGAACAACAAAACGCGTTCTATGAGATCTTACATTTACCTAACTTAAACGAAGAACAACGAAA
CGCCTTCATCCAAAGTTTAAAAGATGACCCAAGCCAAAGCGCTAACCTTTTAGCAGAAGCTAAAAAGCTA
AATGGTGCTCAGGCGCCGAAAGTAGACGCGAACTCGGAATTCGGCTCGGGCTCGGTATCGAAAGGTGAAG
AGCTGTTTACTGGCGTCGTGCCCATTTTGGTGGAACTTGACGGTGACGTGAACGGTCACAAATTCTCAGT
CTCGGGAGAAGGCGAGGGGGACGCGACATATGGGAAACTCACACTGAAGTTCATCTGCACGACTGGAAAG
CTGCCTGTCCCTTGGCCTACACTCGTCACGACGTTCGGTTATGGTTTGATGTGTTTCGCAAGATATCCTG
ACCACATGAAACAGCATGATTTCTTTAAGAGCGCCATGCCCGAAGGTTATGTCCAGGAGAGGACTATCTT
CTTTAAGGACGATGGGAACTACAAGACTCGGGCAGAGGTGAAATTTGAGGGGGACACGCTTGTGAATAGA
ATCGAACTCAAAGGCATCGATTTCAAGGAGGATGGAAACATTCTCGGACACAAACTTGAGTACAATTACA
ACAGCCACAACGTGTATATCATGGCGGACAAACAGAAGAATGGAATCAAAGTGAACTTCAAGATCAGACA
CAATATCGAAGATGGGTCAGTGCAGCTGGCTGATCATTACCAGCAGAATACGCCCATCGGGGACGGTCCA
GTCTTGTTGCCGGATAACCACTACCTTTCATACCAGTCGAAGTTGTCCAAAGACCCCAACGAGAAGAGGG
ATCACATGGTGCTTCTTGAATTTGTCACAGCCGCTGGTAAGCTTACAAGTTTGTACAAAAAAGCAGGCTT
CGCCACCATGGTCTTCACACTCGAAGATTTCGTTGGGGACTGGCGACAGACAGCCGGCTACAACCTGGAC
CAAGTCCTTGAACAGGGAGGTGTGTCCAGTTTGTTTCAGAATCTCGGGGTGTCCGTAACTCCGATCCAAA
GGATTGTCCTGAGCGGTGAAAATGGGCTGAAGATCGACATCCATGTCATCATCCCGTATGAAGGTCTGAG
CGGCGACCAAATGGGCCAGATCGAAAAAATTTTTAAGGTGGTGTACCCTGTGGATGATCATCACTTTAAG
GTGATCCTGCACTATGGCACACTGGTAATCGACGGGGTTACGCCGAACATGATCGACTATTTCGGACGGC
CGTATGAAGGCATCGCCGTGTTCGACGGCAAAAAGATCACTGTAACAGGGACCCTGTGGAACGGCAACAA
AATTATCGACGAGCGCCTGATCAACCCCGACGGCTCCCTGCTGTTCCGAGTAACCATCAACGGAGTGACC
GGCTGGCGGCTGTGCGAACGCATTCTGGCGGACCCAGCTTTCTTGTACAAAGTGGTGTAACTCGAGTCTA
GAGGGCCCGTTTAAACCCGCTGATCAGCCTCGACTGTGCCTTCTAGTTGCCAGCCATCTGTTGTTTGCCC
CTCCCCCGTGCCTTCCTTGACCCTGGAAGGTGCCACTCCCACTGTCCTTTCCTAATAAAATGAGGAAATT
GCATCGCATTGTCTGAGTAGGTGTCATTCTATTCTGGGGGGTGGGGTGGGGCAGGACAGCAAGGGGGAGG
ATTGGGCAGGCATGCTGGGGATGCGGTGGGCTCTATGGCTTCTGAGGCGGAAAGAACCAGCTGGGGCTCT
AGGGGGTATCCCC
[124 nt withheld, positions 2744-2867]
C
[91 nt withheld, positions 2869-2959]
A
[49 nt withheld, positions 2961-3009]
CCTTTGACGTTGGAGTCCACGTTCTTT
[37 nt withheld, positions 3037-3073]
ACCCTATCTCGGTCTATTCTTTTGATTTATAAGGGATTTTGCCGATTTCGGCCTATTGGTTAAAAAATGA
GCTGATTTAACAAAAATTTAACGCGAATTAATTCTGTGGAATGTGTGTCAGTTAGGGTGTGGAAAGTCCC
CAGGCTCCCCAGCAGGCAGAAGTATGCAAAGCATGCATCTCAATTAGTCAGCAACCAGGTGTGGAAAGTC
CCCAGGCTCCCCAGCAGGCAGAAGTATGCAAAGCATGCATCTCAATTAGTCAGCAACCATAGTCCCGCCC
CTAACTCCGCCCATCCCGCCCCTAACTCCGCCCAGTTCCGCCCATTCTCCGCCCCATGGCTGACTAATTT
TTTTTATTTATGCAGAGGCCGAGGCCGCCTCTGCCTCTGAGCTATTCCAGAAGTAGTGAGGAGGCTTTTT
TGGAGGCCTAGGCTTTTGCAAAAAGCTCCCGGGAGCTTGTATATCCATTTTCGGATCTGATCAAGAGACA
GGATGAGGATCGTTTCGCATGATTGAACAAGATGGATTGCACGCAGGTTCTCCGGCCGCTTGGGTGGAGA
GGCTATTCGGCTATGACTGGGCACAACAGACAATCGGCTGCTCTGATGCCGCCGTGTTCCGGCTGTCAGC
GCAGGGGCGCCCGGTTCTTTTTGTCAAGACCGACCTGTCCGGTGCCCTGAATGAACTGCAGGACGAGGCA
GCGCGGCTATCGTGGCTGGCCACGACGGGCGTTCCTTGCGCAGCTGTGCTCGACGTTGTCACTGAAGCGG
GAAGGGACTGGCTGCTATTGGGCGAAGTGCCGGGGCAGGATCTCCTGTCATCTCACCTTGCTCCTGCCGA
GAAAGTATCCATCATGGCTGATGCAATGCGGCGGCTGCATACGCTTGATCCGGCTACCTGCCCATTCGAC
CACCAAGCGAAACATCGCATCGAGCGAGCACGTACTCGGATGGAAGCCGGTCTTGTCGATCAGGATGATC
TGGACGAAGAGCATCAGGGGCTCGCGCCAGCCGAACTGTTCGCCAGGCTCAAGGCGCGCATGCCCGACGG
CGAGGATCTCGTCGTGACCCATGGCGATGCCTGCTTGCCGAATATCATGGTGGAAAATGGCCGCTTTTCT
GGATTCATCGACTGTGGCCGGCTGGGTGTGGCGGACCGCTATCAGGACATAGCGTTGGCTACCCGTGATA
TTGCTGAAGAGCTTGGCGGCGAATGGGCTGACCGCTTCCTCGTGCTTTACGGTATCGCCGCTCCCGATTC
GCAGCGCATCGCCTTCTATCGCCTTCTTGACGAGTTCTTCTGAGCGGGACTCTGGGGTTCGAAATGACCG
ACCAAGCGACGCCCAACCTGCCATCACGAGATTTCGATTCCACCGCCGCCTTCTATGAAAGGTTGGGCTT
CGGAATCGTTTTCCGGGACGCCGGCTGGATGATCCTCCAGCGCGGGGATCTCATGCTGGAGTTCTTCGCC
CACCCCAACTTGTTTATTGCAGCTTATAATGGTTACAAATAAAGCAATAGCATCACAAATTTCACAAATA
AAGCATTTTTTTCACTGCATTCTAGTTGTGGTTTGTCCAAACTCATCAATGTATCTTATCATGTCTGTAT
ACCGTCGACCTCTAGCTAGAGCTTGGCGTAATCATGGTCATAGCTGTTTCCTGTGTGAAATTGTTATCCG
CTCACAATTCCACACAACATACGAGCCGGAAGCATAAAGTGTAAAGCCTGGGGTGCCTAATGAGTGAGCT
AACTCACATTAATTGCGTTGCGCTCACTGCCCGCTTTCCAGTCGGGAAACCTGTCGTGCCAGCTGCATTA
ATGAATCGGCCAACGCGCGGGGAGAGGCGGTTTGCGTATTGGGCGCTCTTCCGCTTCCTCGCTCACTGAC
TCGCTGCGCTCGGTCGTTCGGCTGCGGCGAGCGGTATCAGCTCACTCAAAGGCGGTAATACGGTTATCCA
CAGAATCAGGGGATAACGCAGGAAAGAACATGTGAGCAAAAGGCCAGCAAAAGGCCAGGAACCGTAAAAA
GGCCGCGTTGCTGGCGTTTTTCCATAGGCTCCGCCCCCCTGACGAGCATCACAAAAATCGACGCTCAAGT
CAGAGGTGGCGAAACCCGACAGGACTATAAAGATACCAGGCGTTTCCCCCTGGAAGCTCCCTCGTGCGCT
CTCCTGTTCCGACCCTGCCGCTTACCGGATACCTGTCCGCCTTTCTCCCTTCGGGAAGCGTGGCGCTTTC
TCATAGCTCACGCTGTAGGTATCTCAGTTCGGTGTAGGTCGTTCGCTCCAAGCTGGGCTGTGTGCACGAA
CCCCCCGTTCAGCCCGACCGCTGCGCCTTATCCGGTAACTATCGTCTTGAGTCCAACCCGGTAAGACACG
ACTTATCGCCACTGGCAGCAGCCACTGGTAACAGGATTAGCAGAGCGAGGTATGTAGGCGGTGCTACAGA
GTTCTTGAAGTGGTGGCCTAACTACGGCTACACTAGAAGAACAGTATTTGGTATCTGCGCTCTGCTGAAG
CCAGTTACCTTCGGAAAAAGAGTTGGTAGCTCTTGATCCGGCAAACAAACCACCGCTGGTAGCGGTGGTT
TTTTTGTTTGCAAGCAGCAGATTACGCGCAGAAAAAAAGGATCTCAAGAAGATCCTTTGATCTTTTCTAC
GGGGTCTGACGCTCAGTGGAACGAAAACTCACGTTAAGGGATTTTGGTCATGAGATTATCAAAAAGGATC
TTCACCTAGATCCTTTTAAATTAAAAATGAAGTTTTAAATCAATCTAAAGTATATATGAGTAAACTTGGT
CTGACAGTTACCAATGCTTAATCAGTGAGGCACCTATCTCAGCGATCTGTCTATTTCGTTCATCCATAGT
TGCCTGACTCCCCGTCGTGTAGATAACTACGATACGGGAGGGCTTACCATCTGGCCCCAGTGCTGCAATG
ATACCGCGAGACCCACGCTCACCGGCTCCAGATTTATCAGCAATAAACCAGCCAGCCGGAAGGGCCGAGC
GCAGAAGTGGTCCTGCAACTTTATCCGCCTCCATCCAGTCTATTAATTGTTGCCGGGAAGCTAGAGTAAG
TAGTTCGCCAGTTAATAGTTTGCGCAACGTTGTTGCCATTGCTACAGGCATCGTGGTGTCACGCTCGTCG
TTTGGTATGGCTTCATTCAGCTCCGGTTCCCAACGATCAAGGCGAGTTACATGATCCCCCATGTTGTGCA
AAAAAGCGGTTAGCTCCTTCGGTCCTCCGATCGTTGTCAGAAGTAAGTTGGCCGCAGTGTTATCACTCAT
GGTTATGGCAGCACTGCATAATTCTCTTACTGTCATGCCATCCGTAAGATGCTTTTCTGTGACTGGTGAG
TACTCAACCAAGTCATTCTGAGAATAGTGTATGCGGCGACCGAGTTGCTCTTGCCCGGCGTCAATACGGG
ATAATACCGCGCCACATAGCAGAACTTTAAAAGTGCTCATCATTGGAAAACGTTCTTCGGGGCGAAAACT
CTCAAGGATCTTACCGCTGTTGAGATCCAGTTCGATGTAACCCACTCGTGCACCCAACTGATCTTCAGCA
TCTTTTACTTTCACCAGCGTTTCTGGGTGAGCAAAAACAGGAAGGCAAAATGCCGCAAAAAAGGGAATAA
GGGCGACACGGAAATGTTGAATACTCATACTCTTCCTTTTTCAATATTATTGAAGCATTTATCAGGGTTA
TTGTCTCATGAGCGGATACATATTTGAATGTATTTAGAAAAATAAACAAATAGGGGTTCCGCGCACATTT
CCCCGAAAAGTGCCACCTGACGTCGACGGATCGGGAGATCTCCCGATCCCCTATGGTGCACTCTCAGTAC
AATCTGCTCTGATGCCGCATAGTTAAGCCAGTATCTGCTCCCTGCTTGTGTGTTGGAGGTCGCTGAG
